>Addgene plasmid #45487 | Di-IV_5_PL2x2_6 | addgene partial sequence | sequence record 64264 | pBRrevBam 5'-GGTGATGTCGGCGATATAGG-3'
ATGCCGGCCACGATGCGTCCGGCGTAGAGGATCGAGATCGATCTCGATCCCGCGAAATTAATACGACTCA
CTATAGGGGAATTGTGAGCGGATAACAATTCCCCTCTAGAAATAATTTTGTTTAACTTTAAGAAGGAGAT
ATACATATGGGCAAAGTGCTGCTGGTCATCAGTACCGACACCAACATCATTTCGTCAGTCCAAGAACGTG
CTAAACACAACTATCCGGGCCGTGAAATTCGTACCGCGACCAGCAGCCAGGATATCCGCGACATCATCAA
AAGTATGAAAGATAACGGCAAACCGCTGGTTGTGTTTGTTAATGGTGCGTCCCAGAACGACGTCAACGAA
TTTCAAAACGAAGCCAAAAAAGAAGGCGTCAGCTATGATGTGCTGAAATCCACCGACCCGGAAGAACTGA
CGCAACGTGTCCGTGAATTTCTGAAAACCGCTGGCTCCCTCGAGCACCACCACCACCACCACTGAGATCC
GGCTGCTAACAAAGCCCGAAAGGAAGCTGAGTTGGCTGCTGCCACCGCTGAGCAATAACTAGCATAACCC
CTTGGGGCCTCTAAACGGGTCTTGAGGGGTTTTTTGCTGAAAGGAGGAACTATATCCGGATTGGCGAATG
GG
[124 nt withheld, positions 633-756]
C
[82 nt withheld, positions 758-839]
CTGATAGTG
