[The description below was written by a language model from this plasmid's Addgene catalogue record.]
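Description:
Di-IV_5_PL2x2_6 is a bacterial expression plasmid built on the pET29b(+) backbone, carrying a fully synthetic open reading frame (alternative name PL2x2_6) of about 321 bp in a construct of roughly 5.55 kb. It is selected with kanamycin and is recorded as high copy. The record distinguishes a cloning strain for propagation from a BL21-type strain recommended for protein production. That split fits the pET system, in which the insert is transcribed from a T7 promoter and therefore needs a host that supplies T7 RNA polymerase. The promoter is not listed explicitly in the record, but the T7 sequencing primer and the pET backbone point to this standard arrangement.

The insert was placed between the NdeI and XhoI sites, both of which were retained. NdeI cloning puts the start codon of the designed protein directly at the vector's translation initiation position. Reading through XhoI fuses the coding sequence in frame to the backbone-encoded C-terminal 6xHis tag through a short linker, which allows purification by immobilised metal affinity chromatography. Part of the plasmid derives from commercially synthesised DNA, as expected for a gene with no natural source organism.

The encoded product, Di-IV_5, is a small computationally designed protein from a study on the principles for designing ideal protein structures. The plasmid is suited to recombinant expression and purification of this de novo design in E. coli. The record does not detail particular assays, though such material is generally used for biophysical and structural characterisation. No annotated feature table was supplied, so backbone elements beyond those named here are not itemised.
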