Addgene plasmid #45487: Di-IV_5_PL2x2_6
Depositing lab: David Baker. Depositing organization: University of Washington. Publication: Principles for designing ideal protein structures. Koga N, Tatsumi-Koga R, Liu G, Xiao R, Acton TB, Montelione GT, Baker D. Nature. 2012 Nov 8;491(7423):222-7. doi: 10.1038/nature11600. PubMed 23135467.
Backbone
  Vector backbone: pET29b(+)
  Backbone size w/o insert (bp): 5370
  Total vector size (bp): 5551
  Vector type: Bacterial Expression
Growth in bacteria
  Bacterial resistance: Kanamycin, 50 μg/mL
  Growth temperature: 37°C
  Growth strain: XL10 Gold
  Growth instructions: For protein expression, BL21 star is recommended
  Copy number: High Copy
Gene/Insert
  Gene/Insert name: Di-IV_5_PL2x2_6 (alt name: PL2x2_6)
  Species: Synthetic
  Insert size (bp): 321
  Tag / fusion protein: 6xHis (C terminal on backbone)
  Cloning method: Restriction Enzyme; 5′ cloning site NdeI (not destroyed); 3′ cloning site XhoI (not destroyed)
  Sequencing primers: 5′ T7
Resource information
  A portion of this plasmid was derived from a plasmid made by: GenScript
Terms and licenses: Academic/Nonprofit Terms; Industry Terms: Not Available to Industry
Depositor comments: Di-IV_5 sequence: mGKVLLVISTDTNIISSVQERAKHNYPGREIRTATSSQDIRDIIKSMKDNGKPLVVFVNGASQNDVNEFQNEAKKEGVSYDVLKSTDPEELTQRVREFLKTAgslehhhhhh
How to cite: Di-IV_5_PL2x2_6 was a gift from David Baker (Addgene plasmid # 45487 ; http://n2t.net/addgene:45487 ; RRID:Addgene_45487)
